>Addgene plasmid #242625 | M56B | addgene full sequence | sequence record 486365 | Addgene NGS Result
GGATCCACCATGGTGAGCAAGGGCGAGGAGCTGTTCACCGGGGTGGTGCCCATCCTGGTCGAGCTGGACG
GCGACGTAAACGGCCACAAGTTCAGCGTGTCTGGCGAGGGCGAGGGCGATGCCACCTACGGCAAGCTGAC
CCTGAAGTTCATCTGCACCACCGGCAAGCTGCCCGTGCCCTGGCCCACCCTCGTGACCACCCTGACCTAC
GGCGTGCAGTGCTTCAGCCGCTACCCCGACCACATGAAGCAGCACGACTTCTTCAAGTCCGCCATGCCCG
AAGGCTACGTCCAGGAGCGCACCATCTTCTTCAAGGACGACGGCAACTACAAGACCCGCGCCGAGGTGAA
GTTCGAGGGCGACACCCTGGTGAACCGCATCGAGCTGAAGGGCATCGACTTCAAGGAGGACGGCAACATC
CTGGGGCACAAGCTGGAGTACAACTACAACAGCCACAACGTCTATATCATGGCCGACAAGCAGAAGAACG
GCATCAAGGCGAACTTCAAGATCCGCCACAACATCGAGGACGGCAGCGTGCAGCTCGCCGACCACTACCA
GCAGAACACCCCCATCGGCGACGGCCCCGTGCTGCTGCCCGACAACCACTACCTGAGCACCCAGTCCGCC
CTGAGCAAAGACCCCAACGAGAAGCGCGATCACATGGTCCTGCTGGAGTTCGTGACCGCCGCCGGGATCA
CTCTCGGCATGGACGAGCTGTACAAGTAATGACGTACGGCGGCCGCCTCGACTAGGGATAACAGGGTAAT
TGTTTGAATGAGGCTTCAGTACTTTACAGAATCGTTGCCTGCACATCTTGGAAACACTTGCTGGGATTAC
TTCGACTTCTTAACCCAACAGAAGGCTCGAGAAGGTATATTGCTGTTGACAGTGAGCGAAAAGATTTAGC
CATAATGTAATAGTGAAGCCACAGATGTATTACATTATGGCTAAATCTTTCTGCCTACTGCCTCGGACTT
CAAGGGGCTAGAATTCGAGCAATTATCTTGTTTACTAAAACTGAATACCTTGCTATCTCTTTGATACATT
TTTACAAAGCTGAATTAAAATGGTATAAATTAAATCACTTTTTTCAATTGACACGTACGCGTGATCTAAT
TCTACTAGGTCTTGAAAGGAGTGGGAATTGGCTCCGGTGCCCGTCAGTGGGCAGAGCGCACATCGCCCAC
AGTCCCCGAGAAGTTGGGGGGAGGGGTCGGCAATTGATCCGGTGCCTAGAGAAGGTGGCGCGGGGTAAAC
TGGGAAAGTGATGTCGTGTACTGGCTCCGCCTTTTTCCCGAGGGTGGGGGAGAACCGTATATAAGTGCAG
TAGTCGCCGTGAACGTTCTTTTTCGCAACGGGTTTGCCGCCAGAACACAGGACCGGTTGTAGAGCGCTGC
CACCATGACCGAGTACAAGCCCACGGTGCGCCTCGCCACCCGCGACGACGTCCCCAGGGCCGTACGCACC
CTCGCCGCCGCGTTCGCCGACTACCCCGCCACGCGCCACACCGTCGATCCGGACCGCCACATCGAGCGGG
TCACCGAGCTGCAAGAACTCTTCCTCACGCGCGTCGGGCTCGACATCGGCAAGGTGTGGGTCGCGGACGA
CGGCGCCGCGGTGGCGGTCTGGACCACGCCGGAGAGCGTCGAAGCGGGGGCGGTGTTCGCCGAGATCGGC
CCGCGCATGGCCGAGTTGAGCGGTTCCCGGCTGGCCGCGCAGCAACAGATGGAAGGCCTCCTGGCGCCGC
ACCGGCCCAAGGAGCCCGCGTGGTTCCTGGCCACCGTCGGAGTCTCGCCCGACCACCAGGGCAAGGGTCT
GGGCAGCGCCGTCGTGCTCCCCGGAGTGGAGGCGGCCGAGCGCGCCGGGGTGCCCGCCTTCCTGGAGACC
TCCGCGCCCCGCAACCTCCCCTTCTACGAGCGGCTCGGCTTCACCGTCACCGCCGACGTCGAGGTGCCCG
AAGGACCGCGCACCTGGTGCATGACCCGCAAGCCCGGTGCCTGAACGCCGCCATCGATAAGGAGCGCCCC
TCTCCCTCCCCCCCCCCTAACGTTACTGGCCGAAGCCGCTTGGAATAAGGCCGGTGTGCGTTTGTCTATA
TGTTATTTTCCACCATATTGCCGTCTTTTGGCAATGTGAGGGCCCGGAAACCTGGCCCTGTCTTCTTGAC
GAGCATTCCTAGGGGTCTTTCCCCTCTCGCCAAAGGAATGCAAGGTCTGTTGAATGTCGTGAAGGAAGCA
GTTCCTCTGGAAGCTTCTTGAAGACAAACAACGTCTGTAGCGACCCTTTGCAGGCAGCGGAACCCCCCAC
CTGGCGACAGGTGCCTCTGCGGCCAAAAGCCACGTGTATAAGATACACCTGCAAAGGCGGCACAACCCCA
GTGCCACGTTGTGAGTTGGATAGTTGTGGAAAGAGTCAAATGGCTCTCCTCAAGCGTATTCAACAAGGGG
CTGAAGGATGCCCAGAAGGTACCCCATTGTATGGGATCTGATCTGGGGCCTCGGTGCACATGCTTTACAT
GTGTTTAGTCGAGGTTAAAAAACGTCTAGGCCCCCCGAACCACGGGGACGTGGTTTTCCTTTGAAAAACA
CGATGATAATATGGCCACAACCATGAGCAGACTGGACAAGAGCAAAGTCATAAACTCTGCTCTGGAATTA
CTCAATGGAGTCGGTATCGAAGGCCTGACGACAAGGAAACTCGCTCAAAAGCTGGGAGTTGAGCAGCCTA
CCCTGTACTGGCACGTGAAGAACAAGCGGGCCCTGCTCGATGCCCTGCCAATCGAGATGCTGGACAGGCA
TCATACCCACTCCTGCCCCCTGGAAGGCGAGTCATGGCAAGACTTTCTGCGGAACAACGCCAAGTCATAC
CGCTGTGCTCTCCTCTCACATCGCGACGGGGCTAAAGTGCATCTCGGCACCCGCCCAACAGAGAAACAGT
ACGAAACCCTGGAAAATCAGCTCGCGTTCCTGTGTCAGCAAGGCTTCTCCCTGGAGAACGCACTGTACGC
TCTGTCCGCCGTGGGCCACTTTACACTGGGCTGCGTATTGGAGGAACAGGAGCATCAAGTAGCAAAAGAG
GAAAGAGAGACACCTACCACCGATTCTATGCCCCCACTTCTGAAACAAGCAATTGAGCTGTTCGACCGGC
AGGGAGCCGAACCTGCCTTCCTTTTCGGCCTGGAACTAATCATATGTGGCCTGGAGAAACAGCTAAAGTG
CGAAAGCGGCGGGCCGACCGACGCCCTTGACGATTTTGACTTAGACATGCTCCCAGCCGATGCCCTTGAC
GACTTTGACCTTGATATGCTGCCTGCTGACGCTCTTGACGATTTTGACCTTGACATGCTCCCCGGGTAAG
CTCTAGAGTTAAGTCGACAATCAACCTCTGGATTACAAAATTTGTGAAAGATTGACTGGTATTCTTAACT
ATGTTGCTCCTTTTACGCTATGTGGATACGCTGCTTTAATGCCTTTGTATCATGCTATTGCTTCCCGTAT
GGCTTTCATTTTCTCCTCCTTGTATAAATCCTGGTTGCTGTCTCTTTATGAGGAGTTGTGGCCCGTTGTC
AGGCAACGTGGCGTGGTGTGCACTGTGTTTGCTGACGCAACCCCCACTGGTTGGGGCATTGCCACCACCT
GTCAGCTCCTTTCCGGGACTTTCGCTTTCCCCCTCCCTATTGCCACGGCGGAACTCATCGCCGCCTGCCT
TGCCCGCTGCTGGACAGGGGCTCGGCTGTTGGGCACTGACAATTCCGTGGTGTTGTCGGGGAAATCATCG
TCCTTTCCTTGGCTGCTCGCCTGTGTTGCCACCTGGATTCTGCGCGGGACGTCCTTCTGCTACGTCCCTT
CGGCCCTCAATCCAGCGGACCTTCCTTCCCGCGGCCTGCTGCCGGCTCTGCGGCCTCTTCCGCGTCTTCG
CCTTCGCCCTCAGACGAGTCGGATCTCCCTTTGGGCCGCCTCCCCGCGTCGACTTTAAGACCAATGACTT
ACAAGGCAGCTGTAGATCTTAGCCACTTTTTAAAAGAAAAGGGGGGACTGGAAGGGCTAATTCACTCCCA
ACGAAGACAAGATCTGCTTTTTGCTTGTACTGGGTCTCTCTGGTTAGACCAGATCTGAGCCTGGGAGCTC
TCTGGCTAACTAGGGAACCCACTGCTTAAGCCTCAATAAAGCTTGCCTTGAGTGCTTCAAGTAGTGTGTG
CCCGTCTGTTGTGTGACTCTGGTAACTAGAGATCCCTCAGACCCTTTTAGTCAGTGTGGAAAATCTCTAG
CAGGGCCCGTTTAAACCCGCTGATCAGCCTCGACTGTGCCTTCTAGTTGCCAGCCATCTGTTGTTTGCCC
CTCCCCCGTGCCTTCCTTGACCCTGGAAGGTGCCACTCCCACTGTCCTTTCCTAATAAAATGAGGAAATT
GCATCGCATTGTCTGAGTAGGTGTCATTCTATTCTGGGGGGTGGGGTGGGGCAGGACAGCAAGGGGGAGG
ATTGGGAAGACAATAGCAGGCATGCTGGGGATGCGGTGGGCTCTATGGCTTCTGAGGCGGAAAGAACCAG
CCATTAATGAAAAGAACCAGCCATTAATGAATCGGCCAACGCGCGGGGAGAGGCGGTTTGCGTATTGGGC
GCTCTTCCGCTTCCTCGCTCACTGACTCGCTGCGCTCGGTCGTTCGGCTGCGGCGAGCGGTATCAGCTCA
CTCAAAGGCGGTAATACGGTTATCCACAGAATCAGGGGATAACGCAGGAAAGAACATGTGAGCAAAAGGC
CAGCAAAAGGCCAGGAACCGTAAAAAGGCCGCGTTGCTGGCGTTTTTCCATAGGCTCCGCCCCCCTGACG
AGCATCACAAAAATCGACGCTCAAGTCAGAGGTGGCGAAACCCGACAGGACTATAAAGATACCAGGCGTT
TCCCCCTGGAAGCTCCCTCGTGCGCTCTCCTGTTCCGACCCTGCCGCTTACCGGATACCTGTCCGCCTTT
CTCCCTTCGGGAAGCGTGGCGCTTTCTCATAGCTCACGCTGTAGGTATCTCAGTTCGGTGTAGGTCGTTC
GCTCCAAGCTGGGCTGTGTGCACGAACCCCCCGTTCAGCCCGACCGCTGCGCCTTATCCGGTAACTATCG
TCTTGAGTCCAACCCGGTAAGACACGACTTATCGCCACTGGCAGCAGCCACTGGTAACAGGATTAGCAGA
GCGAGGTATGTAGGCGGTGCTACAGAGTTCTTGAAGTGGTGGCCTAACTACGGCTACACTAGAAGAACAG
TATTTGGTATCTGCGCTCTGCTGAAGCCAGTTACCTTCGGAAAAAGAGTTGGTAGCTCTTGATCCGGCAA
ACAAACCACCGCTGGTAGCGGTGGTTTTTTTGTTTGCAAGCAGCAGATTACGCGCAGAAAAAAAGGATCT
CAAGAAGATCCTTTGATCTTTTCTACGGGGTCTGACGCTCAGTGGAACGAAAACTCACGTTAAGGGATTT
TGGTCATGAGATTATCAAAAAGGATCTTCACCTAGATCCTTTTAAATTAAAAATGAAGTTTTAAATCAAT
CTAAAGTATATATGAGTAAACTTGGTCTGACAGTTACCAATGCTTAATCAGTGAGGCACCTATCTCAGCG
ATCTGTCTATTTCGTTCATCCATAGTTGCCTGACTCCCCGTCGTGTAGATAACTACGATACGGGAGGGCT
TACCATCTGGCCCCAGTGCTGCAATGATACCGCGAGACCCACGCTCACCGGCTCCAGATTTATCAGCAAT
AAACCAGCCAGCCGGAAGGGCCGAGCGCAGAAGTGGTCCTGCAACTTTATCCGCCTCCATCCAGTCTATT
AATTGTTGCCGGGAAGCTAGAGTAAGTAGTTCGCCAGTTAATAGTTTGCGCAACGTTGTTGCCATTGCTA
CAGGCATCGTGGTGTCACGCTCGTCGTTTGGTATGGCTTCATTCAGCTCCGGTTCCCAACGATCAAGGCG
AGTTACATGATCCCCCATGTTGTGCAAAAAAGCGGTTAGCTCCTTCGGTCCTCCGATCGTTGTCAGAAGT
AAGTTGGCCGCAGTGTTATCACTCATGGTTATGGCAGCACTGCATAATTCTCTTACTGTCATGCCATCCG
TAAGATGCTTTTCTGTGACTGGTGAGTACTCAACCAAGTCATTCTGAGAATAGTGTATGCGGCGACCGAG
TTGCTCTTGCCCGGCGTCAATACGGGATAATACCGCGCCACATAGCAGAACTTTAAAAGTGCTCATCATT
GGAAAACGTTCTTCGGGGCGAAAACTCTCAAGGATCTTACCGCTGTTGAGATCCAGTTCGATGTAACCCA
CTCGTGCACCCAACTGATCTTCAGCATCTTTTACTTTCACCAGCGTTTCTGGGTGAGCAAAAACAGGAAG
GCAAAATGCCGCAAAAAAGGGAATAAGGGCGACACGGAAATGTTGAATACTCATACTCTTCCTTTTTCAA
TATTATTGAAGCATTTATCAGGGTTATTGTCTCATGAGCGGATACATATTTGAATGTATTTAGAAAAATA
AACAAATAGGGGTTCCGCGCACATTTCCCCGAAAAGTGCCACCTGACGTCGACGGATCGGGAGATCTCCC
GATCCCCTATGGTGCACTCTCAGTACAATCTGCTCTGATGCCGCATAGTTAAGCCAGTATCTGCTCCCTG
CTTGTGTGTTGGAGGTCGCTGAGTAGTGCGCGAGCAAAATTTAAGCTACAACAAGGCAAGGCTTGACCGA
CAATTGCATGAAGAATCTGCTTAGGGTTAGGCGTTTTGCGCTGCTTCGCGATGTACGGGCCAGATATTGA
CATTGATTATTGACTAGTTATTAATAGTAATCAATTACGGGGTCATTAGTTCATAGCCCATATATGGAGT
TCCGCGTTACATAACTTACGGTAAATGGCCCGCCTGGCTGACCGCCCAACGACCCCCGCCCATTGACGTC
AATAATGACGTATGTTCCCATAGTAACGCCAATAGGGACTTTCCATTGACGTCAATGGGTGGAGTATTTA
CGGTAAACTGCCCACTTGGCAGTACATCAAGTGTATCATATGCCAAGTACGCCCCCTATTGACGTCAATG
ACGGTAAATGGCCCGCCTGGCATTATGCCCAGTACATGACCTTATGGGACTTTCCTACTTGGCAGTACAT
CTACGTATTAGTCATCGCTATTACCATGGTGATGCGGTTTTGGCAGTACATCAATGGGCGTGGATAGCGG
TTTGACTCACGGGGATTTCCAAGTCTCCACCCCATTGACGTCAATGGGAGTTTGTTTTGGCACCAAAATC
AACGGGACTTTCCAAAATGTCGTAACAACTCCGCCCCATTGACGCAAATGGGCGGTAGGCGTGTACGGTG
GGAGGTCTATATAAGCAGCGCGTTTTGCCTGTACTGGGTCTCTCTGGTTAGACCAGATCTGAGCCTGGGA
GCTCTCTGGCTAACTAGGGAACCCACTGCTTAAGCCTCAATAAAGCTTGCCTTGAGTGCTTCAAGTAGTG
TGTGCCCGTCTGTTGTGTGACTCTGGTAACTAGAGATCCCTCAGACCCTTTTAGTCAGTGTGGAAAATCT
CTAGCAGTGGCGCCCGAACAGGGACTTGAAAGCGAAAGGGAAACCAGAGGAGCTCTCTCGACGCAGGACT
CGGCTTGCTGAAGCGCGCACGGCAAGAGGCGAGGGGCGGCGACTGGTGAGTACGCCAAAAATTTTGACTA
GCGGAGGCTAGAAGGAGAGAGATGGGTGCGAGAGCGTCAGTATTAAGCGGGGGAGAATTAGATCGCGATG
GGAAAAAATTCGGTTAAGGCCAGGGGGAAAGAAAAAATATAAATTAAAACATATAGTATGGGCAAGCAGG
GAGCTAGAACGATTCGCAGTTAATCCTGGCCTGTTAGAAACATCAGAAGGCTGTAGACAAATACTGGGAC
AGCTACAACCATCCCTTCAGACAGGATCAGAAGAACTTAGATCATTATATAATACAGTAGCAACCCTCTA
TTGTGTGCATCAAAGGATAGAGATAAAAGACACCAAGGAAGCTTTAGACAAGATAGAGGAAGAGCAAAAC
AAAAGTAAGACCACCGCACAGCAAGCGGCCGCTGATCTTCAGACCTGGAGGAGGAGATATGAGGGACAAT
TGGAGAAGTGAATTATATAAATATAAAGTAGTAAAAATTGAACCATTAGGAGTAGCACCCACCAAGGCAA
AGAGAAGAGTGGTGCAGAGAGAAAAAAGAGCAGTGGGAATAGGAGCTTTGTTCCTTGGGTTCTTGGGAGC
AGCAGGAAGCACTATGGGCGCAGCGTCAATGACGCTGACGGTACAGGCCAGACAATTATTGTCTGGTATA
GTGCAGCAGCAGAACAATTTGCTGAGGGCTATTGAGGCGCAACAGCATCTGTTGCAACTCACAGTCTGGG
GCATCAAGCAGCTCCAGGCAAGAATCCTGGCTGTGGAAAGATACCTAAAGGATCAACAGCTCCTGGGGAT
TTGGGGTTGCTCTGGAAAACTCATTTGCACCACTGCTGTGCCTTGGAATGCTAGTTGGAGTAATAAATCT
CTGGAACAGATTTGGAATCACACGACCTGGATGGAGTGGGACAGAGAAATTAACAATTACACAAGCTTAA
TACACTCCTTAATTGAAGAATCGCAAAACCAGCAAGAAAAGAATGAACAAGAATTATTGGAATTAGATAA
ATGGGCAAGTTTGTGGAATTGGTTTAACATAACAAATTGGCTGTGGTATATAAAATTATTCATAATGATA
GTAGGAGGCTTGGTAGGTTTAAGAATAGTTTTTGCTGTACTTTCTATAGTGAATAGAGTTAGGCAGGGAT
ATTCACCATTATCGTTTCAGACCCACCTCCCAACCCCGAGGGGACCCGACAGGCCCGAAGGAATAGAAGA
AGAAGGTGGAGAGAGAGACAGAGACAGATCCATTCGATTAGTGAACGGATCGGCACTGCGTGCGCCAATT
CTGCAGACAAATGGCAGTATTCATCCACAATTTTAAAAGAAAAGGGGGGATTGGGGGGTACAGTGCAGGG
GAAAGAATAGTAGACATAATAGCAACAGACATACAAACTAAAGAATTACAAAAACAAATTACAAAAATTC
AAAATTTTCGGGTTTATTACAGGGACAGCAGAGATCCAGTTTGGTTAATTAAGGTACCGGGAGGTGGTCC
CTGCAGTTACGCCAATGATAACCCCCGCCAGAAAAATCTTAGTAGCCTTCCCTTTTTGTTTTCCGTGCCC
CAACTCGGCGGATTGACTCGGCCCCTTCCGGAAACACCCGAATCAACTTCTAGTCAAATTATTGTTCACG
CCGCAATGACCCACCCCTGGCCCGCGTCTGTGGAACTGACCCCTGGTGTACAGGAGAGTTCGCTGCTGAA
AGTGGTCCCAAAGGGGTACTAGTTTTTAAGCTCCCAACTCCCCCTCCCCCAGCGTCTGGAGGATTCCACA
CCCTCGCACCGCAGGGGCGAGGAAGTGGGCGGAGTCCGGTTTTGGCGCCAGCCGCTGAGGCTGCCAAGCA
GAAAAGCCACCGCTGAGGAGACTCCGGTCACTGTCCTCGCCCCGCCTCCCCCTTCCCTCCCCTTGGGGAC
CACCGGGCGCCACGCCGCGAACGGTAAGTGCCGCGGTCGTCGGCGCCTCCGCCCTCCCCCTAGGGCCCCA
ATTCCCAGCGGGCGCGGCGCGCGGCCCCGCGCGCAGCTCCCGGCTCCCTCCCCCTTCGGATGTGGCTTGA
GCTGTAGGCGCGGAGGCTAGCCTAGATTCGAGTTTACTCCCTATCAGTGATAGAGAACGTATGAAGAGTT
TACTCCCTATCAGTGATAGAGAACGTATGCAGACTTTACTCCCTATCAGTGATAGAGAACGTATAAGGAG
TTTACTCCCTATCAGTGATAGAGAACGTATGACCAGTTTACTCCCTATCAGTGATAGAGAACGTATCTAC
AGTTTACTCCCTATCAGTGATAGAGAACGTATATCCAGTTTACTCCCTATCAGTGATAGAGAACGTATGT
CGAGGTAGGCGTGTACGGTGGGCGCCTATAAAAGCAGAGCTCGTTTAGTGAACCGTCAGATCGCCTGGAG
CAATTCCACAACACTTTTGTCTTATACTT
Features (pLannotate 1.2.2; 27 found; start..end, strand, type, name):
     10..729     +  CDS            EGFP: the original enhanced GFP (Yang et al., 1996) mammalian codon-optimized
    965..1091    +  ncRNA          3' miR-30a: sequence downstream of the 71-nt precursor of the human miR-30a microRNA (Zeng et al., 2002) miRNA
   1125..1143    +  CDS            small t antigen (fragment): SV40 (simian virus 40) small t antigen
   1169..1380    +  promoter       EF-1α core promoter: core promoter for human elongation factor EF-1α
   1405..2004    +  CDS            PuroR (fragment): puromycin N-acetyltransferase; pac from Streptomyces; confers resistance to puromycin
   2027..2599    +  misc_feature   IRES: internal ribosome entry site (IRES) of the encephalomyocarditis virus (EMCV)
   2622..3310    +  CDS            rtTA3 (fragment): reverse tetracycline transactivator 3 activates expression from Tet-responsive promoters in the presence of doxycycline
   3240..3350    +  CDS            VP48: 3 tandem repeats of the minimal activation domain of herpes simplex virus VP16 (Cheng et al., 2013)
   3379..3967    +  misc_feature   WPRE: woodchuck hepatitis virus posttranscriptional regulatory element
   4018..4037    +  misc_feature   cPPT/CTS (fragment): central polypurine tract and central termination sequence of HIV-1
   4039..4272    +  LTR            3' LTR (ΔU3): self-inactivating 3' long terminal repeat (LTR) from HIV-1
   4304..4528    +  polyA_signal   bGH poly(A) signal: bovine growth hormone polyadenylation signal
   4532..4551    +  promoter       SV40 promoter (fragment): SV40 enhancer and early promoter
   4572..4622    -  CDS            lacI (fragment): lac repressor; lacI; The lac repressor binds to the lac operator to inhibit transcription in E. coli. This inhibition can be relieved by adding lactose or isopropyl-β-D-thiogalactopyranoside (IPTG).
   4805..5393    -  rep_origin     ori: high-copy-number ColE1/pMB1/pBR322/pUC origin of replication
   5564..6424    -  CDS            AmpR: β-lactamase; bla; confers resistance to ampicillin, carbenicillin, and related antibiotics
   6425..6529    -  promoter       AmpR promoter: bla
   6588..6640    -  misc_feature   bom (fragment): basis of mobility region from pBR322
   6789..7168    +  enhancer       CMV enhancer: human cytomegalovirus immediate early enhancer
   7169..7368    +  promoter       CMV promoter: human cytomegalovirus (CMV) immediate early promoter
   7386..7566    +  LTR            5' LTR (truncated): truncated 5' long terminal repeat (LTR) from HIV-1
   7613..7738    +  misc_feature   HIV-1 Ψ: packaging signal of human immunodeficiency virus type 1
   7722..8085    +  CDS            HIV-1 gag (fragment): gag protein from human immunodeficiency virus 1; gag
   8231..8464    +  misc_feature   RRE: The Rev response element (RRE) of HIV-1 allows for Rev-dependent mRNA export from the nucleus to the cytoplasm.
   8841..8941    +  CDS            Rev (fragment): human immunodeficiency virus 1 (HIV-1) Rev protein; rev; enhances nuclear export of unspliced and incompletely spliced viral mRNAs
   8991..9108    +  misc_feature   cPPT/CTS: central polypurine tract and central termination sequence of HIV-1
   9760..10109   +  promoter       TRE3GV promoter: 3rd-generation Tet-responsive promoter that can be activated by binding of Tet-On® 3G, optimized for retroviral and lentiviral vectors
