[The description below was written by a language model from this plasmid's Addgene catalogue record and pLannotate feature annotations shown in this document.]
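Description:
M56B is a doxycycline-inducible RNAi vector for knockdown of human MYC, built on the pCF806 backbone. Although the catalogue lists the vector type only as RNAi, the feature table shows a third-generation, self-inactivating HIV-1 lentiviral architecture. A CMV enhancer/promoter drives a truncated 5' LTR, followed by the Ψ packaging signal, a gag fragment, the RRE and the cPPT/CTS. The downstream end carries a WPRE, a ΔU3 3' LTR and a bGH polyadenylation signal. In bacteria the plasmid is maintained through a high-copy ColE1/pUC-type origin and selected with ampicillin via β-lactamase. The recorded growth strain is a recombination-tolerant one, as is common for LTR-containing plasmids.

The payload is an all-in-one Tet-On cassette. A TRE3GV Tet-responsive promoter lies directly upstream of EGFP (the map wraps around the circular sequence), and downstream of EGFP sits a miR-30a-derived 3' flanking sequence. This arrangement indicates a microRNA-embedded shRNA placed in the 3' region of the reporter transcript, so EGFP fluorescence should mark cells in which the hairpin is induced. The MYC-targeting sequence was made by gene synthesis and cloned between XhoI and EcoRI sites. The hairpin itself and any 5' miR-30 flank are not annotated in the feature table, and the record does not state the exact target site. A separate constitutive unit uses the EF-1α core promoter to express puromycin N-acetyltransferase, followed by an EMCV IRES and the rtTA3 reverse transactivator. Transduced cells can therefore be selected with puromycin and already supply the doxycycline-responsive activator for the TRE promoter. The construct was deposited alongside work on MYC function in base excision repair and RAS-induced senescence.
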