Addgene plasmid #242625: M56B
Purpose: Dox-inducible MYC knockdown
Depositing lab: Alain Nepveu. Depositing organization: McGill University. Publication: The function of MYC in base excision repair protects against RAS-induced senescence. Faraco CCF, Zhu W, Fortier AM, Ramdzan ZM, Vickridge E, Ong V, Goudreau F, Djerir B, Bellemare J, Gu S, Zhang H, Carroll BL, Krishnan SS, Leduy L, Guarne A, Park M, Marechal A, Nepveu A. Nucleic Acids Res. 2025 Jul 19;53(14):gkaf706. doi: 10.1093/nar/gkaf706. PubMed 40737085.
Backbone
  Vector backbone: pCF806
  Vector type: RNAi
Growth in bacteria
  Bacterial resistance: Ampicillin, 100 μg/mL
  Growth temperature: 37°C
  Growth strain: NEB Stable
  Copy number: High Copy
Gene/Insert
  Gene/Insert name: MYC
  Species: H. sapiens (human)
  Entrez Gene: MYC (a.k.a. MRTL, MYCC, bHLHe39, c-Myc)
  Cloning method: Gene Synthesis
Terms and licenses: Academic/Nonprofit Terms; Industry Terms: Not Available to Industry
Depositor comments: 5' Cloning Site: XhoI, 3' Cloning Site: EcoRI
How to cite: M56B was a gift from Alain Nepveu (Addgene plasmid # 242625 ; http://n2t.net/addgene:242625 ; RRID:Addgene_242625)
